Addgene plasmid #200183: WT_IFL_G1A-T2A_R
Purpose: WT PA14 I-F Leader and G1A-T2A Repeat
Depositing lab: Blake Wiedenheft. Depositing organization: Montana State University. Publication: Structure reveals why genome folding is necessary for site-specific integration of foreign DNA into CRISPR arrays. Santiago-Frangos A, Henriques WS, Wiegand T, Gauvin CC, Buyukyoruk M, Graham AB, Wilkinson RA, Triem L, Neselu K, Eng ET, Lander GC, Wiedenheft B. Nat Struct Mol Biol. 2023 Nov;30(11):1675-1685. doi: 10.1038/s41594-023-01097-2. Epub 2023 Sep 14. PubMed 37710013.
Backbone
  Vector backbone: pUC57
  Total vector size (bp): 2973
  Vector type: Bacterial Expression
Growth in bacteria
  Bacterial resistance: Ampicillin, 100 μg/mL
  Growth temperature: 37°C
  Growth strain: DH5alpha
  Copy number: High Copy
Gene/Insert
  Gene/Insert name: Wildtype I-F Leader and a mutant I-F Locus (G1A-T2A)
  Species: Synthetic
  Insert size (bp): 300
  Mutation: G1A-T2A in the I-F repeat
  Cloning method: Unknown
  Sequencing primers: 5′ gtaaaacgacggccagt; 3′ caggaaacagctatgac
Terms and licenses: Academic/Nonprofit Terms; Industry Terms: Not Available to Industry
How to cite: WT_IFL_G1A-T2A_R was a gift from Blake Wiedenheft (Addgene plasmid # 200183 ; http://n2t.net/addgene:200183 ; RRID:Addgene_200183)
