[The description below was written by a language model from this plasmid's Addgene catalogue record and pLannotate feature annotations shown in this document.]
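Description:
WT_IFL_G1A-T2A_R is a small (about 3 kb) high-copy bacterial plasmid built on the pUC57 cloning backbone. It carries a roughly 300 bp synthetic insert representing part of a type I-F CRISPR locus from Pseudomonas aeruginosa PA14. The insert combines the wild-type I-F leader sequence with a CRISPR repeat bearing two substitutions at its first two positions (G1A and T2A). The plasmid replicates in E. coli from the pUC-type ColE1/pMB1 origin and is selected with ampicillin through the β-lactamase gene, which is driven by its own bla promoter.

The annotated features are almost entirely backbone elements. They include the lac promoter with its CAP binding site and lac operator, a fragment of lacZα, and short remnants of lacI, rop and the pBR322 bom region. The leader-repeat insert is not annotated. It most likely lies in the unannotated gap between the lacZα fragment and the lac operator, where it would interrupt the lacZα cloning region, consistent with the recorded M13-type sequencing primers that flank the pUC polylinker.

Although the plasmid is catalogued as a bacterial expression vector, the insert encodes no protein according to the record, and it appears to serve as a DNA substrate or template rather than an expression cassette. The associated publication concerns the structural basis for site-specific integration of foreign DNA into CRISPR arrays and the role of DNA folding in that process. This suggests the construct is a repeat-mutant counterpart to a wild-type leader-repeat target, used to test how the leader-proximal repeat bases contribute to integration. The record does not describe the specific assays.
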