Features (pLannotate 1.2.2; 10 found; start..end, strand, type, name):
    137..236     +  misc_feature   bom (fragment): basis of mobility region from pBR322
    242..399     -  CDS            lacZα (fragment): LacZα fragment of β-galactosidase; lacZ fragment
    776..792     -  protein_bind   lac operator: The lac repressor binds to the lac operator to inhibit transcription in E. coli. This inhibition can be relieved by adding lactose or isopropyl-β-D-thiogalactopyranoside (IPTG). lac repressor encoded by lacI
    800..830     -  promoter       lac promoter: promoter for the E. coli lac operon
    845..866     -  protein_bind   CAP binding site: CAP binding activates transcription in the presence of cAMP. E. coli catabolite activator protein
    879..971     -  CDS            lacI (fragment): lac repressor; lacI; The lac repressor binds to the lac operator to inhibit transcription in E. coli. This inhibition can be relieved by adding lactose or isopropyl-β-D-thiogalactopyranoside (IPTG).
   1154..1742    -  rep_origin     ori: high-copy-number ColE1/pMB1/pBR322/pUC origin of replication
   1913..2773    -  CDS            AmpR: β-lactamase; bla; confers resistance to ampicillin, carbenicillin, and related antibiotics
   2774..2878    -  promoter       AmpR promoter: bla
   2973..35      +  CDS            rop (fragment) (across the origin): Rop protein, which maintains plasmids at low copy number; rop
>Addgene plasmid #200183 | WT_IFL_G1A-T2A_R | addgene full sequence | sequence record 416367 | Addgene NGS Result
TCGCGCGTTTCGGTGATGACGGTGAAAACCTCTGACACATGCAGCTCCCGGAGACGGTCACAGCTTGTCT
GTAAGCGGATGCCGGGAGCAGACAAGCCCGTCAGGGCGCGTCAGCGGGTGTTGGCGGGTGTCGGGGCTGG
CTTAACTATGCGGCATCAGAGCAGATTGTACTGAGAGTGCACCATATGCGGTGTGAAATACCGCACAGAT
GCGTAAGGAGAAAATACCGCATCAGGCGCCATTCGCCATTCAGGCTGCGCAACTGTTGGGAAGGGCGATC
GGTGCGGGCCTCTTCGCTATTACGCCAGCTGGCGAAAGGGGGATGTGCTGCAAGGCGATTAAGTTGGGTA
ACGCCAGGGTTTTCCCAGTCACGACGTTGTAAAACGACGGCCAGTGAATTCGAGCTCGGTACCTCGCGAA
TGCATCTAGATCCATGGACCCTTTTTTCGGACGATTTCTTACGCCCTTATAAATCAGCAAGTTACGAGAC
CTCGAAAAAAGAGGGTTTCTGGCGGGAAAAACTCGGTATTTCTTTTTCCTTCAAATGGTTATAGGTTTTC
GGAGCTAAATCACTGCCGTGTAGGCAGCTAAGAAAATCAGCCGGACGTTGTAGTAGTCGAGCGCGGTAAT
CACTGCCGTGTAGGCAGCTAAGAAAGCCGGGTGGTGACTTCTGGACGGCGTTCGTCAAGGATCCATCGGA
TCCCGGGCCCGTCGACTGCAGAGGCCTGCATGCAAGCTTGGCGTAATCATGGTCATAGCTGTTTCCTGTG
TGAAATTGTTATCCGCTCACAATTCCACACAACATACGAGCCGGAAGCATAAAGTGTAAAGCCTGGGGTG
CCTAATGAGTGAGCTAACTCACATTAATTGCGTTGCGCTCACTGCCCGCTTTCCAGTCGGGAAACCTGTC
GTGCCAGCTGCATTAATGAATCGGCCAACGCGCGGGGAGAGGCGGTTTGCGTATTGGGCGCTCTTCCGCT
TCCTCGCTCACTGACTCGCTGCGCTCGGTCGTTCGGCTGCGGCGAGCGGTATCAGCTCACTCAAAGGCGG
TAATACGGTTATCCACAGAATCAGGGGATAACGCAGGAAAGAACATGTGAGCAAAAGGCCAGCAAAAGGC
CAGGAACCGTAAAAAGGCCGCGTTGCTGGCGTTTTTCCATAGGCTCCGCCCCCCTGACGAGCATCACAAA
AATCGACGCTCAAGTCAGAGGTGGCGAAACCCGACAGGACTATAAAGATACCAGGCGTTTCCCCCTGGAA
GCTCCCTCGTGCGCTCTCCTGTTCCGACCCTGCCGCTTACCGGATACCTGTCCGCCTTTCTCCCTTCGGG
AAGCGTGGCGCTTTCTCATAGCTCACGCTGTAGGTATCTCAGTTCGGTGTAGGTCGTTCGCTCCAAGCTG
GGCTGTGTGCACGAACCCCCCGTTCAGCCCGACCGCTGCGCCTTATCCGGTAACTATCGTCTTGAGTCCA
ACCCGGTAAGACACGACTTATCGCCACTGGCAGCAGCCACTGGTAACAGGATTAGCAGAGCGAGGTATGT
AGGCGGTGCTACAGAGTTCTTGAAGTGGTGGCCTAACTACGGCTACACTAGAAGAACAGTATTTGGTATC
TGCGCTCTGCTGAAGCCAGTTACCTTCGGAAAAAGAGTTGGTAGCTCTTGATCCGGCAAACAAACCACCG
CTGGTAGCGGTGGTTTTTTTGTTTGCAAGCAGCAGATTACGCGCAGAAAAAAAGGATCTCAAGAAGATCC
TTTGATCTTTTCTACGGGGTCTGACGCTCAGTGGAACGAAAACTCACGTTAAGGGATTTTGGTCATGAGA
TTATCAAAAAGGATCTTCACCTAGATCCTTTTAAATTAAAAATGAAGTTTTAAATCAATCTAAAGTATAT
ATGAGTAAACTTGGTCTGACAGTTACCAATGCTTAATCAGTGAGGCACCTATCTCAGCGATCTGTCTATT
TCGTTCATCCATAGTTGCCTGACTCCCCGTCGTGTAGATAACTACGATACGGGAGGGCTTACCATCTGGC
CCCAGTGCTGCAATGATACCGCGAGACCCACGCTCACCGGCTCCAGATTTATCAGCAATAAACCAGCCAG
CCGGAAGGGCCGAGCGCAGAAGTGGTCCTGCAACTTTATCCGCCTCCATCCAGTCTATTAATTGTTGCCG
GGAAGCTAGAGTAAGTAGTTCGCCAGTTAATAGTTTGCGCAACGTTGTTGCCATTGCTACAGGCATCGTG
GTGTCACGCTCGTCGTTTGGTATGGCTTCATTCAGCTCCGGTTCCCAACGATCAAGGCGAGTTACATGAT
CCCCCATGTTGTGCAAAAAAGCGGTTAGCTCCTTCGGTCCTCCGATCGTTGTCAGAAGTAAGTTGGCCGC
AGTGTTATCACTCATGGTTATGGCAGCACTGCATAATTCTCTTACTGTCATGCCATCCGTAAGATGCTTT
TCTGTGACTGGTGAGTACTCAACCAAGTCATTCTGAGAATAGTGTATGCGGCGACCGAGTTGCTCTTGCC
CGGCGTCAATACGGGATAATACCGCGCCACATAGCAGAACTTTAAAAGTGCTCATCATTGGAAAACGTTC
TTCGGGGCGAAAACTCTCAAGGATCTTACCGCTGTTGAGATCCAGTTCGATGTAACCCACTCGTGCACCC
AACTGATCTTCAGCATCTTTTACTTTCACCAGCGTTTCTGGGTGAGCAAAAACAGGAAGGCAAAATGCCG
CAAAAAAGGGAATAAGGGCGACACGGAAATGTTGAATACTCATACTCTTCCTTTTTCAATATTATTGAAG
CATTTATCAGGGTTATTGTCTCATGAGCGGATACATATTTGAATGTATTTAGAAAAATAAACAAATAGGG
GTTCCGCGCACATTTCCCCGAAAAGTGCCACCTGACGTCTAAGAAACCATTATTATCATGACATTAACCT
ATAAAAATAGGCGTATCACGAGGCCCTTTCGTC
